>Addgene plasmid #248941 | pTet_PflHamMA(S157A)(-cJun)B | depositor full sequence | sequence record 491137 | pTet_PflHamMA(S157A)(-cJun)B sequence 7060 bps
AGGCCAGACCATCCTGAAAGCCCATTTGTTCGCATTGCGCGCCTGGAAGAAAAAGTGAAAACCCTGAAAG
CGCAGAACAGCGAACTGGCGAGCACCGCGAACATGCTGCGCGAACAGGTGGCGCAGCTGAAACAGAAAGT
GATGAACCATTTTTGAATACGGAAATTTATAACAACCTTCGTAAGCAAATCGACAACTCTGCTTTCACCG
GATGGCAAAGGTTATTCGTTGAACTTATAAATCTATACAACTTACATGATGACAATCAATTCTTGATTCA
GGACCTGACGCTGAGATGCCTAGAGAGGCGTGGGGAATTCAAACAGCTTCATGGTCTGTTGAACATATTG
ATTTCCGAGCTAGGTTTGTTCCCGTACTTAGATCCAGATCTGATGACGTCGAAAGACAGCATAAGGATGA
ATATTTTTAAGTCGCCTATAGCTGGCGATATAACATTCCACCTAAAACAGGCTGAGATTTATTACAGGAT
TGTAAATGGAGATAACATCGTACTCAGTGCACCTACAAGCTTCGGAAAAAGCTTAGTTATAGATGCTCTC
ATCAGCTCTGAAGAATACGACAACATTGTGGTAGTAGTCCCAACCATAGCTTTGATGGATGAGTTACGAA
AGAAATTTAGCAAATATAAAGAAAACTACAAGATAATCACTCAGTCCTCTCAAGAGCCAGCGACAAAAAA
TCTATATATCTATACTCAAGAAAGGGTCTTGGAATGCAAGAACCTTGAACGAGTAGACTTCTTTATTATC
GATGAGTTTTACAAATTAGCACCTCTCAATACATCTGACTATCGAAGCGACAGACTAAATCTGGCATTTC
ACAAACTTTTTAAAATGTGCAGTCGCTTTTACATGCTCGGCCCCAACATTAATGGCCTGGCCGAAGGCAT
AGAAGACAAACTAAATTGCAATTTTGTAAAATATGACAATTACAAAACTGTAGTAGCTAACGAATATCGC
TACATTATCCGTGAAGATGGGAATGATAAAGAAAAAGACATTGATCGCGACGCGCACTTAGTCAATATTT
TGCAAAAAATCGGTCAAAACGAACAGACTTTAATTTACTGCAAGACTCCAAAACGAGCAGCCTCGCTAGT
AAAAAAGATCATGAAACTCAGAGAGAACCAAGAGATAAGAAAAGGAGAGTTTTCTGACTGGCTGAGAGAG
ACATATCACGATGACTGGTCGATGGCAGACGCAGTGGAACGCGGGATTGCCTGTCACCATGGCAGACTTC
CTCGTGTCGTCTCCGGGTATGTGGTGGAAGCGTTCAATGAAAAGCTCATAAATATTTTGGTTTGCACCTC
AACTTTGATTGAGGGTGTTAACACAAATGCTAGAAGCGTCATAATTTACGATGACTGTATTCGAGGGACC
ACCCAACTGGATTCGTTCACTTTTAACAATATCTCTGGACGTAGTGGGCGTATGTTTGAACACTTTGTTG
GAGATATACATGTTATTGGACGAAAACCATCAGCAGAGCTTCCTTGGATCGACGTCCCAATAGTGACTCA
AGATGACTCCGCCTCTAGACCCATGCTGCTAAGCATAATCGACGAGCTAAGCACCGAACAAAGGGCTAGT
TTATCGAGATATACAACTCAACAATATGTACCTATCACTTTACTTAATAAGCATCTCGGTGTTCCTCCGG
AAAGGATAATAAAATTCGCAGAAGCCTTAATGGAGAAATGTGGCGCCTGGAACTCAATTATGGCATGGAC
GGGAAAATTCCCAACTAGCGAGCAACTAAGACACCTATGCAACATCATGTTCGATCACTTCGCAATATCA
CGAATGGGCGGAGGATGCGTCAAATCAAAAAAGCAGCTGTTTTATAGAGTGCTCAACATTGTAAATAGAA
AAGAAGACAAAGATCTAATTCAAAGCGAATATGATTTTTGGTCCCCACGAAACGCGGAATATGAGATTGA
TGACGCAGTGCAAAGCGTTTTCGATTTCAAAAGAAACTTAATTGGCTACAACCTCCCTAAGATTATTTTG
GCGATAAACGACGTACAGCGCTTAATATTTTCTCGATTCAATTACCGTTGTGGCGACTACGCAGCTTTTG
CCCACTCTCTAGAAGCAATGTTTTTACCACCTTCAATTGTGGCTCTTGAAGAGTTTGGAATACCAACTCG
TGTAGCACAAAAAATATACCAAATTAGCAACGTCGGCGAGGACGCCACCGTAGATTTAATCCTAGAGCAG
GTAAGATCGCACCCGGGTCTCTACATATCGAAATTTGATGATTTTGAAAAAACTCTCCTGAACCGAGCAA
TTCAATATCTTTAAAGGAGGACTTTGGCAGGTGACCAATAAAAAACGCCCGGCGGCAACCGAGCGTTCTG
AACAAATCCAGATGGAGTTCTGAGGTCATTACTGGATCTATCAACAGGAGTCCAAGCGAGCTCGATATCA
AATTACGCCCCGCCCTGCCACTCATCGCAGTACTGTTGTAATTCATTAAGCATTCTGCCGACATGGAAGC
CATCACAAACGGCATGATGAACCTGAATCGCCAGCGGCATCAGCACCTTGTCGCCTTGCGTATAATATTT
GCCCATGGTGAAAACGGGGGCGAAGAAGTTGTCCATATTGGCCACGTTTAAATCAAAACTGGTGAAACTC
ACCCAGGGATTGGCTGAAACGAAAAACATATTCTCAATAAACCCTTTAGGGAAATAGGCCAGGTTTTCAC
CGTAACACGCCACATCTTGCGAATATATGTGTAGAAACTGCCGGAAATCGTCGTGGTATTCACTCCAGAG
CGATGAAAACGTTTCAGTTTGCTCATGGAAAACGGTGTAACAAGGGTGAACACTATCCCATATCACCAGC
TCACCGTCTTTCATTGCCATACGAAATTCCGGATGAGCATTCATCAGGCGGGCAAGAATGTGAATAAAGG
CCGGATAAAACTTGTGCTTATTTTTCTTTACGGTCTTTAAAAAGGCCGTAATATCCAGCTGAACGGTCTG
GTTATAGGTACATTGAGCAACTGACTGAAATGCCTCAAAATGTTCTTTACGATGCCATTGGGATATATCA
ACGGTGGTATATCCAGTGATTTTTTTCTCCATTTTAGCTTCCTTAGCTCCTGAAAATCTCGATAACTCAA
AAAATACGCCCGGTAGTGATCTTATTTCATTATGGTGAAAGTTGGAACCTCTTACGTGCCCGATCAAGCG
CTAGCGGAGTGTATACTGGCTTACTATGTTGGCACTGATGAGGGTGTCAGTGAAGTGCTTCATGTGGCAG
GAGAAAAAAGGCTGCACCGGTGCGTCAGCAGAATATGTGATACAGGATATATTCCGCTTCCTCGCTCACT
GACTCGCTACGCTCGGTCGTTCGACTGCGGCGAGCGGAAATGGCTTACGAACGGGGCGGAGATTTCCTGG
AAGATGCCAGGAAGATACTTAACAGGGAAGTGAGAGGGCCGCGGCAAAGCCGTTTTTCCATAGGCTCCGC
CCCCCTGACAAGCATCACGAAATCTGACGCTCAAATCAGTGGTGGCGAAACCCGACAGGACTATAAAGAT
ACCAGGCGTTTCCCCCTGGCGGCTCCCTCGTGCGCTCTCCTGTTCCTGCCTTTCGGTTTACCGGTGTCAT
TCCGCTGTTATGGCCGCGTTTGTCTCATTCCACGCCTGACACTCAGTTCCGGGTAGGCAGTTCGCTCCAA
GCTGGACTGTATGCACGAACCCCCCGTTCAGTCCGACCGCTGCGCCTTATCCGGTAACTATCGTCTTGAG
TCCAACCCGGAAAGACATGCAAAAGCACCACTGGCAGCAGCCACTGGTAATTGATTTAGAGGAGTTAGTC
TTGAAGTCATGCGCCGGTTAAGGCTAAACTGAAAGGACAAGTTTTGGTGACTGCGCTCCTCCAAGCCAGT
TACCTCGGTTCAAAGAGTTGGTAGCTCAGAGAACCTTCGAAAAACCGCCCTGCAAGGCGGTTTTTTCGTT
TTCAGAGCAAGAGATTACGCGCAGACCAAAACGATCTCAAGAAGATCATCTTATTAATCAGATAAAATAT
TTCTAGATTTCAGTGCAATTTATCTCTTCAAATGTAGCACCTGAAGTCAGCCCCATACGATATAAGTTGT
CACCTGCCCGAACCAGAGACTTATCCTGAACTGGCCGATAATTGCAGACGAACGATGCTTGGGCCCGAAC
AAAAACTCATCTCAGAAGAGGATCTGAATAGCGCCGTCGACCATCATCATCATCATCATTGAGTTTAAAC
GCTCTCCAGCTTGGGTGTTTTGGCGGATGAGAGAAGATTTTCAGCCTGATACAGATTAAATCAGAACGCA
GAAGCGGTCTGATAAAACAGAATTTGCCTGGCGGCAGTAGCGCGGTGGTCCCACCTGACCCCATGCCGAA
CTCAGAAGTGAAACGCCGTAGCGCCGATGGTAGTGTGGGGTCTGCCCATGCGAGAGTAGGCAACTGCCAG
GCATCAAATAAAACGAAAGGCTCAGTCGAAAGACTGGGCCTTTCGTTTTATCTGTTGTTTGTCGGTGAAC
TTCAGCGACGTCTTAAGACCCACTTTCACATTTAAGTTGTTTTTCTAATCCGCATATGATCAATTCAAGG
CCGAATAAGAAGGCTGGCTCTGCACCTTGGTGATCAAATAATTCGATAGCTTGTCGTAATAATGGCGGCA
TACTATCAGTAGTAGGTGTTTCCCTTTCTTCTTTAGCGACTTGATGCTCTTGATCTTCCAATACGCAACC
TAAAGTAAAATGCCCCACAGCGCTGAGTGCATATAATGCATTCTCTAGTGAAAAACCTTGTTGGCATAAA
AAGGCTAATTGATTTTCGAGAGTTTCATACTGTTTTTCTGTAGGCCGTGTACCTAAATGTACTTTTGCTC
CATCGCGATGACTTAGTAAAGCACATCTAAAACTTTTAGCGTTATTACGTAAAAAATCTTGCCAGCTTTC
CCCTTCTAAAGGGCAAAAGTGAGTATGGTGCCTATCTAACATCTCAATGGCTAAGGCGTCGAGCAAAGCC
CGCTTATTTTTTACATGCCAATACAATGTAGGCTGCTCTACACCTAGCTTCTGGGCGAGTTTACGGGTTG
TTAAACCTTCGATTCCGACCTCATTAAGCAGCTCTAATGCGCTGTTAATCACTTTACTTTTATCTAATCT
AGACATCATTAATTCCTAATTTTTGTTGACACTCTATCGTTGATAGAGTTATTTTACCACTCCCTATCAG
TGATAGAGAAAAGAATTCAAAAGATCTTTTAAGAAGGAGATATACTGATGAAAATTTCCATGCACGATGC
CGCATACGGTGATTCAATTCTCATCAGCGGCGCCTCGACCAAAATTTTAGTGGATGGTGGAACTGCGAAG
TCCTTCGCTGACTGGTCGCCTTCGTTAGAGGGTGTCGATACGCTAGATGCCCTGATAGTTACTCATATTG
ATAACGACCATATTGGCGGAGCAATCAAGCTGCTCACATCAAAGCACGCAACTAAAGTAAAAGAAGTTTA
TTTCAATGGCATTAACCAAATCCTAGATGTGGAGGATTGTGATATTGGTGATCGTAGTGACGATCTAGAA
TTATCCGCAATCATAGCAAACACCACGTCTAGAGACGAAGACCAGTTGATAGGGTATTCTGAAGGCACAT
CGTTATCCTTAATATTACAGCAGCAAAATATCCCCTTAAATAAAGCAACCGAAGGCAGGCAAATCCACAG
AACGAGCCTTAATAAAAACATAATAATAGGAGAATTTGAAATTGAACTGATAGGCCCAAGCAGAAAGAGC
TTGTTAAAAATCCAACAAAAATGGCTTGAACTATTAGAAAGTAAAGAAATCAAAAGACGCCTTATCAGCC
CAAGATATAGCGTTGCATTCGAAAGCTTTATCAGCTCGATTGATACCTCAGTAAAGCATGATGAGGAAAT
TTCAAGTCTAAGTGAAAACATAGAGCATTTGGCAAATCAACCATTTACTAATGACACATCACCCCCAAAC
AAAAGCAGCATCTCTTTCCTTCTAAAAACTGAAAACAAAAGCATTTTAATGCTCGGAGATTCCGACGCAG
AGACTATAGAGGCATGGTTGAACTCGAAGTCTGCAGATAGCATCACAGTTGATGCGGTAAAGCTACCCCA
TCACGGAAGCCGAAATAACTTTAGTGCTAACTTAGTACGCAGAATACGCACTGCGAACTATTTAATTTCT
ACTAATGGCGATAAATTTTCACACCCTAACATTGAGACCTTAGCTAGAATCATTAAGTTTTCTCCTGACC
GCGAGGCAAAAATACTACTAAACCACGAAATCCCCCACCTCACAAACTCCTTCCTGAGCAACGCCAACAG
TTATGAAGGAAATATCAGCATCCACCAGGGCATAAAGGAATTTGAGCTTTGAGTAATGCACTGACTGACG
AGTACAAACTCGATAACGTCTTTATCCTAGAAGCCTATGACGACCTAGGTGAACCCATTTCAACAGGCAG
TTGCTTTTCGGTGGGTGCGTCTATTTTTTTTACATCTTGGCACGTCGTCAAAAATGCCTACACGCTTCGG
ATTTTCCAAAGTAGAGATGATTATTTTCGTCAAGAGTTCCATGCCGCTAAATGTGTTTTTTACGATAAAG
AAACTGACTTCGCAATACTGTCATCAGACAGCCTTACGATCAAATCAAAAATTGAAATAGGAATATACAA
AGCTGAGCTGAATGATGAGGTAAAAGCTATAGGGTACGCGGCCGAAAAAAGCAGATTGCATTTCCCTATA
ACTAGTAAAATATCAAACGTCTTTGATTTCTCTACAACATATAAATATGACTTTGAGTTTGGAAAGCCGG
CTGAGCTAGACAAAGCAAATGGCTTAGCGGGGGGGCCAGTATTCTTTAAAGGCTACGCTATTGGCTTGCT
TGCACTGCAAACTGTGGGATCGGCATTGCAAGCAGTATCTTTCCATACAATATTTGAACGGCCATCCGCT
CTTGAAGCCATTGAAAGCCAAGGGTTGGTTATAACCGGTGGTGACGAAATATCCTATGAT
Features (pLannotate 1.2.2; 12 found; start..end, strand, type, name):
     31..150     +  CDS            JUN (fragment): JUN_AVIS1 - Experimental evidence at protein level: Swiss-Prot protein existence level 1. This oncogene is the viral derivative of the AP-1 transcription factor. From Avian sarcoma virus (strain 17).
   2348..2382    -  terminator     lambda t0 terminator: minimal transcription terminator from phage lambda (Scholtissek and Grosse, 1987)
   2456..3112    -  CDS            cat: CAT_ECOLX - Experimental evidence at protein level: Swiss-Prot protein existence level 1. This enzyme is an effector of chloramphenicol resistance in bacteria. From Escherichia coli. This protein is used as a marker in many commonly used cloning vectors, such as pACYC184.
   3113..3210    -  promoter       cat promoter: promoter of the E. coli cat gene encoding chloramphenicol acetyltransferase
   3217..3243    +  misc_feature   bom (fragment): basis of mobility region from pBR322
   3342..3397    -  rep_origin     RSF ori (fragment): Plasmids containing the RSF 1030 origin of replication can be propagated in E. coli cells that contain additional plasmids with compatible origins.
   3485..4030    -  rep_origin     p15A ori: Plasmids containing the medium-copy-number p15A origin of replication can be propagated in E. coli cells that contain a second plasmid with the ColE1 origin.
   4242..4259    +  CDS            capTEV™ (fragment): composite tag for in vivo biotinylation, TEV protease cleavage, and 6xHis tagging
   4366..4481    +  ncRNA          5S rRNA: Accession: RF00001 - 5S ribosomal RNA
   4485..4531    +  terminator     rrnB T1 terminator: transcription terminator T1 from the E. coli rrnB gene
   4563..5186    -  CDS            TetR: tetracycline repressor TetR; tetR from transposon Tn10; TetR binds to the tetracycline operator tetO to inhibit transcription. This inhibition can be relieved by adding tetracycline or doxycycline.
   5205..5260    +  promoter       tetR/tetA promoters: tetR; overlapping promoters for bacterial tetR and tetA
