>Addgene plasmid #248941 | pTet_PflHamMA(S157A)(-cJun)B | addgene full sequence | sequence record 500566 | Addgene NGS Result
AGGCCAGACCATCCTGAAAGCCCATTTGTTCGCATTGCGCGCCTGGAAGAAAAAGTGAAAACCCTGAAAG
CGCAGAACAGCGAACTGGCGAGCACCGCGAACATGCTGCGCGAACAGGTGGCGCAGCTGAAACAGAAAGT
GATGAACCATTTTTGAATACGGAAATTTATAACAACCTTCGTAAGCAAATCGACAACTCTGCTTTCACCG
GATGGCAAAGGTTATTCGTTGAACTTATAAATCTATACAACTTACATGATGACAATCAATTCTTGATTCA
GGACCTGACGCTGAGATGCCTAGAGAGGCGTGGGGAATTCAAACAGCTTCATGGTCTGTTGAACATATTG
ATTTCCGAGCTAGGTTTGTTCCCGTACTTAGATCCAGATCTGATGACGTCGAAAGACAGCATAAGGATGA
ATATTTTTAAGTCGCCTATAGCTGGCGATATAACATTCCACCTAAAACAGGCTGAGATTTATTACAGGAT
TGTAAATGGAGATAACATCGTACTCAGTGCACCTACAAGCTTCGGAAAAAGCTTAGTTATAGATGCTCTC
ATCAGCTCTGAAGAATACGACAACATTGTGGTAGTAGTCCCAACCATAGCTTTGATGGATGAGTTACGAA
AGAAATTTAGCAAATATAAAGAAAACTACAAGATAATCACTCAGTCCTCTCAAGAGCCAGCGACAAAAAA
TCTATATATCTATACTCAAGAAAGGGTCTTGGAATGCAAGAACCTTGAACGAGTAGACTTCTTTATTATC
GATGAGTTTTACAAATTAGCACCTCTCAATACATCTGACTATCGAAGCGACAGACTAAATCTGGCATTTC
ACAAACTTTTTAAAATGTGCAGTCGCTTTTACATGCTCGGCCCCAACATTAATGGCCTGGCCGAAGGCAT
AGAAGACAAACTAAATTGCAATTTTGTAAAATATGACAATTACAAAACTGTAGTAGCTAACGAATATCGC
TACATTATCCGTGAAGATGGGAATGATAAAGAAAAAGACATTGATCGCGACGCGCACTTAGTCAATATTT
TGCAAAAAATCGGTCAAAACGAACAGACTTTAATTTACTGCAAGACTCCAAAACGAGCAGCCTCGCTAGT
AAAAAAGATCATGAAACTCAGAGAGAACCAAGAGATAAGAAAAGGAGAGTTTTCTGACTGGCTGAGAGAG
ACATATCACGATGACTGGTCGATGGCAGACGCAGTGGAACGCGGGATTGCCTGTCACCATGGCAGACTTC
CTCGTGTCGTCTCCGGGTATGTGGTGGAAGCGTTCAATGAAAAGCTCATAAATATTTTGGTTTGCACCTC
AACTTTGATTGAGGGTGTTAACACAAATGCTAGAAGCGTCATAATTTACGATGACTGTATTCGAGGGACC
ACCCAACTGGATTCGTTCACTTTTAACAATATCTCTGGACGTAGTGGGCGTATGTTTGAACACTTTGTTG
GAGATATACATGTTATTGGACGAAAACCATCAGCAGAGCTTCCTTGGATCGACGTCCCAATAGTGACTCA
AGATGACTCCGCCTCTAGACCCATGCTGCTAAGCATAATCGACGAGCTAAGCACCGAACAAAGGGCTAGT
TTATCGAGATATACAACTCAACAATATGTACCTATCACTTTACTTAATAAGCATCTCGGTGTTCCTCCGG
AAAGGATAATAAAATTCGCAGAAGCCTTAATGGAGAAATGTGGCGCCTGGAACTCAATTATGGCATGGAC
GGGAAAATTCCCAACTAGCGAGCAACTAAGACACCTATGCAACATCATGTTCGATCACTTCGCAATATCA
CGAATGGGCGGAGGATGCGTCAAATCAAAAAAGCAGCTGTTTTATAGAGTGCTCAACATTGTAAATAGAA
AAGAAGACAAAGATCTAATTCAAAGCGAATATGATTTTTGGTCCCCACGAAACGCGGAATATGAGATTGA
TGACGCAGTGCAAAGCGTTTTCGATTTCAAAAGAAACTTAATTGGCTACAACCTCCCTAAGATTATTTTG
GCGATAAACGACGTACAGCGCTTAATATTTTCTCGATTCAATTACCGTTGTGGCGACTACGCAGCTTTTG
CCCACTCTCTAGAAGCAATGTTTTTACCACCTTCAATTGTGGCTCTTGAAGAGTTTGGAATACCAACTCG
TGTAGCACAAAAAATATACCAAATTAGCAACGTCGGCGAGGACGCCACCGTAGATTTAATCCTAGAGCAG
GTAAGATCGCACCCGGGTCTCTACATATCGAAATTTGATGATTTTGAAAAAACTCTCCTGAACCGAGCAA
TTCAATATCTTTAAAGGAGGACTTTGGCAGGTGACCAATAAAAAACGCCCGGCGGCAACCGAGCGTTCTG
AACAAATCCAGATGGAGTTCTGAGGTCATTACTGGATCTATCAACAGGAGTCCAAGCGAGCTCGATATCA
AATTACGCCCCGCCCTGCCACTCATCGCAGTACTGTTGTAATTCATTAAGCATTCTGCCGACATGGAAGC
CATCACAAACGGCATGATGAACCTGAATCGCCAGCGGCATCAGCACCTTGTCGCCTTGCGTATAATATTT
GCCCATGGTGAAAACGGGGGCGAAGAAGTTGTCCATATTGGCCACGTTTAAATCAAAACTGGTGAAACTC
ACCCAGGGATTGGCTGAAACGAAAAACATATTCTCAATAAACCCTTTAGGGAAATAGGCCAGGTTTTCAC
CGTAACACGCCACATCTTGCGAATATATGTGTAGAAACTGCCGGAAATCGTCGTGGTATTCACTCCAGAG
CGATGAAAACGTTTCAGTTTGCTCATGGAAAACGGTGTAACAAGGGTGAACACTATCCCATATCACCAGC
TCACCGTCTTTCATTGCCATACGAAATTCCGGATGAGCATTCATCAGGCGGGCAAGAATGTGAATAAAGG
CCGGATAAAACTTGTGCTTATTTTTCTTTACGGTCTTTAAAAAGGCCGTAATATCCAGCTGAACGGTCTG
GTTATAGGTACATTGAGCAACTGACTGAAATGCCTCAAAATGTTCTTTACGATGCCATTGGGATATATCA
ACGGTGGTATATCCAGTTATTTTTTTCTCCATTTTAGCTTCCTTAGCTCCTGAAAATCTCGATAACTCAA
AAAATACGCCCGGTAGTGATCTTATTTCATTATGGTGAAAGTTGGAACCTCTTACGTGCCCGATCAAGCG
CTAGCGGAGTGTATACTGGCTTACTATGTTGGCACTGATGAGGGTGTCAGTGAAGTGCTTCATGTGGCAG
GAGAAAAAAGGCTGCACCGGTGCGTCAGCAGAATATGTGATACAGGATATATTCCGCTTCCTCGCTCACT
GACTCGCTACGCTCGGTCGTTCGACTGCGGCGAGCGGAAATGGCTTACGAACGGGGCGGAGATTTCCTGG
AAGATGCCAGGAAGATACTTAACAGGGAAGTGAGAGGGCCGCGGCAAAGCCGTTTTTCCATAGGCTCCGC
CCCCCTGACAAGCATCACGAAATCTGACGCTCAAATCAGTGGTGGCGAAACCCGACAGGACTATAAAGAT
ACCAGGCGTTTCCCCCTGGCGGCTCCCTCGTGCGCTCTCCTGTTCCTGCCTTTCGGTTTACCGGTGTCAT
TCCGCTGTTATGGCCGCGTTTGTCTCATTCCACGCCTGACACTCAGTTCCGGGTAGGCAGTTCGCTCCAA
GCTGGACTGTATGCACGAACCCCCCGTTCAGTCCGACCGCTGCGCCTTATCCGGTAACTATCGTCTTGAG
TCCAACCCGGAAAGACATGCAAAAGCACCACTGGCAGCAGCCACTGGTAATTGATTTAGAGGAGTTAGTC
TTGAAGTCATGCGCCGGTTAAGGCTAAACTGAAAGGACAAGTTTTGGTGACTGCGCTCCTCCAAGCCAGT
TACCTCGGTTCAAAGAGTTGGTAGCTCAGAGAACCTTCGAAAAACCGCCCTGCAAGGCGGTTTTTTCGTT
TTCAGAGCAAGAGATTACGCGCAGACCAAAACGATCTCAAGAAGATCATCTTATTAATCAGATAAAATAT
TTCTAGATTTCAGTGCAATTTATCTCTTCAAATGTAGCACCTGAAGTCAGCCCCATACGATATAAGTTGT
CACCTGCCCGAACCAGAGACTTATCCTGAACTGGCCGATAATTGCAGACGAACGATGCTTGGGCCCGAAC
AAAAACTCATCTCAGAAGAGGATCTGAATAGCGCCGTCGACCATCATCATCATCATCATTGAGTTTAAAC
GCTCTCCAGCTTGGGTGTTTTGGCGGATGAGAGAAGATTTTCAGCCTGATACAGATTAAATCAGAACGCA
GAAGCGGTCTGATAAAACAGAATTTGCCTGGCGGCAGTAGCGCGGTGGTCCCACCTGACCCCATGCCGAA
CTCAGAAGTGAAACGCCGTAGCGCCGATGGTAGTGTGGGGTCTGCCCATGCGAGAGTAGGCAACTGCCAG
GCATCAAATAAAACGAAAGGCTCAGTCGAAAGACTGGGCCTTTCGTTTTATCTGTTGTTTGTCGGTGAAC
TTCAGCGACGTCTTAAGACCCACTTTCACATTTAAGTTGTTTTTCTAATCCGCATATGATCAATTCAAGG
CCGAATAAGAAGGCTGGCTCTGCACCTTGGTGATCAAATAATTCGATAGCTTGTCGTAATAATGGCGGCA
TACTATCAGTAGTAGGTGTTTCCCTTTCTTCTTTAGCGACTTGATGCTCTTGATCTTCCAATACGCAACC
TAAAGTAAAATGCCCCACAGCGCTGAGTGCATATAATGCATTCTCTAGTGAAAAACCTTGTTGGCATAAA
AAGGCTAATTGATTTTCGAGAGTTTCATACTGTTTTTCTGTAGGCCGTGTACCTAAATGTACTTTTGCTC
CATCGCGATGACTTAGTAAAGCACATCTAAAACTTTTAGCGTTATTACGTAAAAAATCTTGCCAGCTTTC
CCCTTCTAAAGGGCAAAAGTGAGTATGGTGCCTATCTAACATCTCAATGGCTAAGGCGTCGAGCAAAGCC
CGCTTATTTTTTACATGCCAATACAATGTAGGCTGCTCTACACCTAGCTTCTGGGCGAGTTTACGGGTTG
TTAAACCTTCGATTCCGACCTCATTAAGCAGCTCTAATGCGCTGTTAATCACTTTACTTTTATCTAATCT
AGACATCATTAATTCCTAATTTTTGTTGACACTCTATCGTTGATAGAGTTATTTTACCACTCCCTATCAG
TGATAGAGAAAAGAATTCAAAAGATCTTTTAAGAAGGAGATATACTGATGAAAATTTCCATGCACGATGC
CGCATACGGTGATTCAATTCTCATCAGCGGCGCCTCGACCAAAATTTTAGTGGATGGTGGAACTGCGAAG
TCCTTCGCTGACTGGTCGCCTTCGTTAGAGGGTGTCGATACGCTAGATGCCCTGATAGTTACTCATATTG
ATAACGACCATATTGGCGGAGCAATCAAGCTGCTCACATCAAAGCACGCAACTAAAGTAAAAGAAGTTTA
TTTCAATGGCATTAACCAAATCCTAGATGTGGAGGATTGTGATATTGGTGATCGTAGTGACGATCTAGAA
TTATCCGCAATCATAGCAAACACCACGTCTAGAGACGAAGACCAGTTGATAGGGTATTCTGAAGGCACAT
CGTTATCCTTAATATTACAGCAGCAAAATATCCCCTTAAATAAAGCAACCGAAGGCAGGCAAATCCACAG
AACGAGCCTTAATAAAAACATAATAATAGGAGAATTTGAAATTGAACTGATAGGCCCAAGCAGAAAGAGC
TTGTTAAAAATCCAACAAAAATGGCTTGAACTATTAGAAAGTAAAGAAATCAAAAGACGCCTTATCAGCC
CAAGATATAGCGTTGCATTCGAAAGCTTTATCAGCTCGATTGATACCTCAGTAAAGCATGATGAGGAAAT
TTCAAGTCTAAGTGAAAACATAGAGCATTTGGCAAATCAACCATTTACTAATGACACATCACCCCCAAAC
AAAAGCAGCATCTCTTTCCTTCTAAAAACTGAAAACAAAAGCATTTTAATGCTCGGAGATTCCGACGCAG
AGACTATAGAGGCATGGTTGAACTCGAAGTCTGCAGATAGCATCACAGTTGATGCGGTAAAGCTACCCCA
TCACGGAAGCCGAAATAACTTTAGTGCTAACTTAGTACGCAGAATACGCACTGCGAACTATTTAATTTCT
ACTAATGGCGATAAATTTTCACACCCTAACATTGAGACCTTAGCTAGAATCATTAAGTTTTCTCCTGACC
GCGAGGCAAAAATACTACTAAACCACGAAATCCCCCACCTCACAAACTCCTTCCTGAGCAACGCCAACAG
TTATGAAGGAAATATCAGCATCCACCAGGGCATAAAGGAATTTGAGCTTTGAGTAATGCACTGACTGACG
AGTACAAACTCGATAACGTCTTTATCCTAGAAGCCTATGACGACCTAGGTGAACCCATTTCAACAGGCAG
TTGCTTTTCGGTGGGTGCGTCTATTTTTTTTACATCTTGGCACGTCGTCAAAAATGCCTACACGCTTCGG
ATTTTCCAAAGTAGAGATGATTATTTTCGTCAAGAGTTCCATGCCGCTAAATGTGTTTTTTACGATAAAG
AAACTGACTTCGCAATACTGTCATCAGACAGCCTTACGATCAAATCAAAAATTGAAATAGGAATATACAA
AGCTGAGCTGAATGATGAGGTAAAAGCTATAGGGTACGCGGCCGAAAAAAGCAGATTGCATTTCCCTATA
ACTAGTAAAATATCAAACGTCTTTGATTTCTCTACAACATATAAATATGACTTTGAGTTTGGAAAGCCGG
CTGAGCTAGACAAAGCAAATGGCTTAGCGGGGGGGCCAGTATTCTTTAAAGGCTACGCTATTGGCTTGCT
TGCACTGCAAACTGTGGGATCGGCATTGCAAGCAGTATCTTTCCATACAATATTTGAACGGCCATCCGCT
CTTGAAGCCATTGAAAGCCAAGGGTTGGTTATAACCGGTGGTGACGAAATATCCTATGAT
Features (pLannotate 1.2.2; 12 found; start..end, strand, type, name):
     31..150     +  CDS            JUN (fragment): JUN_AVIS1 - Experimental evidence at protein level: Swiss-Prot protein existence level 1. This oncogene is the viral derivative of the AP-1 transcription factor. From Avian sarcoma virus (strain 17).
   2348..2382    -  terminator     lambda t0 terminator: minimal transcription terminator from phage lambda (Scholtissek and Grosse, 1987)
   2456..3112    -  CDS            cat: CAT_ECOLX - Experimental evidence at protein level: Swiss-Prot protein existence level 1. This enzyme is an effector of chloramphenicol resistance in bacteria. From Escherichia coli. This protein is used as a marker in many commonly used cloning vectors, such as pACYC184.
   3113..3210    -  promoter       cat promoter: promoter of the E. coli cat gene encoding chloramphenicol acetyltransferase
   3217..3243    +  misc_feature   bom (fragment): basis of mobility region from pBR322
   3342..3397    -  rep_origin     RSF ori (fragment): Plasmids containing the RSF 1030 origin of replication can be propagated in E. coli cells that contain additional plasmids with compatible origins.
   3485..4030    -  rep_origin     p15A ori: Plasmids containing the medium-copy-number p15A origin of replication can be propagated in E. coli cells that contain a second plasmid with the ColE1 origin.
   4242..4259    +  CDS            capTEV™ (fragment): composite tag for in vivo biotinylation, TEV protease cleavage, and 6xHis tagging
   4366..4481    +  ncRNA          5S rRNA: Accession: RF00001 - 5S ribosomal RNA
   4485..4531    +  terminator     rrnB T1 terminator: transcription terminator T1 from the E. coli rrnB gene
   4563..5186    -  CDS            TetR: tetracycline repressor TetR; tetR from transposon Tn10; TetR binds to the tetracycline operator tetO to inhibit transcription. This inhibition can be relieved by adding tetracycline or doxycycline.
   5205..5260    +  promoter       tetR/tetA promoters: tetR; overlapping promoters for bacterial tetR and tetA
