[The description below was written by a language model from this plasmid's Addgene catalogue record and pLannotate feature annotations shown in this document.]
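Description:
pTet_PflHamMA(S157A)(-cJun)B is a 7,060-nt bacterial expression plasmid carrying an engineered version of the Hachiman antiphage defence system from Pseudomonas fluorescens under tetracycline-inducible control. It replicates from a p15A origin, which is compatible with ColE1-type plasmids and so permits co-maintenance with a second construct. The catalogue lists it as high copy, although p15A is generally regarded as a medium-copy origin. Selection is by chloramphenicol, through a cat gene with its own promoter followed by a lambda t0 terminator. Short annotated matches to bom, the RSF origin and a capTEV tag are fragments and probably not functional elements.

Expression is governed by a Tn10 TetR cassette placed divergently from the overlapping tetR/tetA promoter region. TetR represses the promoter until tetracycline or an analogue relieves binding at the operator. An rrnB T1 terminator lies upstream of the regulatory module and likely insulates it from read-through. According to the record, the insert is a modified HamMA–HamB arrangement in which the HamA domain has been deleted and replaced with a c-Jun segment fused to the protease domain through the natural linker, and the protease carries an S157A substitution. The annotation software detects only the Jun fragment near the start of the sequence; the Hachiman coding regions themselves, which presumably occupy the large unannotated stretches downstream of the promoter and the Jun fragment, are not annotated. The record does not spell out the role of the c-Jun segment. The construct appears suited as a protease-mutant control in studies of nuclease–protease pairs in antiviral immunity, the topic of the associated publication.
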