Addgene plasmid #248941: pTet_PflHamMA(S157A)(-cJun)B
Purpose: Hachiman from P. fluorescens under pTet control with cJun fused to the protease domain and natural linker and the protease mutated (S157A)
Depositing lab: Jennifer Doudna. Depositing organization: University of California, Berkeley. Publication: Recurrent acquisition of nuclease-protease pairs in antiviral immunity. Tuck OT, Hu JJ, Lopez SC, Adler BA, O'Brien CE, Hsieh K, Meredith C, Loi KJ, Yoon PH, Doherty EE, Lahiri A, Doudna JA. Science. 2026 Jan 8;391(6781):195-201. doi: 10.1126/science.aea8769. Epub 2025 Nov 13. PubMed 41231971.
Backbone
  Vector backbone: p15a
  Vector type: Bacterial Expression
Growth in bacteria
  Bacterial resistance: Chloramphenicol, 25 μg/mL
  Growth temperature: 37°C
  Growth strain: DH5alpha
  Copy number: High Copy
Gene/Insert
  Gene/Insert name: PflHamMA(S157A)(-cJun)B
  Species: Pseudomonas fluorescens
  Mutation: S157A, c-Jun insertion, HamA domain deletion
  Cloning method: Gibson Cloning
Terms and licenses: Academic/Nonprofit Terms; Industry Terms: Not Available to Industry
How to cite: pTet_PflHamMA(S157A)(-cJun)B was a gift from Jennifer Doudna (Addgene plasmid # 248941 ; http://n2t.net/addgene:248941 ; RRID:Addgene_248941)
